>Addgene plasmid #78133 | 373_MLH1 in pmiRGlo | addgene full sequence | sequence record 146894 | Addgene assembled sequence
CATGCAAGCTGATCCGGCTGCTAACAAAGCCCGAAAGGAAGCTGAGTTGGCTGCTGCCACCGCTGAGCAA
TAACTAGCATAACCCCTTGGGGCGGCCGCTTCGAGCAGACATGATAAGATACATTGATGAGTTTGGACAA
ACCACAACTAGAATGCAGTGAAAAAAATGCTTTATTTGTGAAATTTGTGATGCTATTGCTTTATTTGTAA
CCATTATAAGCTGCAATAAACAAGTTAACAACAACAATTGCATTCATTTTATGTTTCAGGTTCAGGGGGA
GATGTGGGAGGTTTTTTTAAGCAAGTAAAACCTCTACAAATGTGGTAAAATCGAATTTTAACAAAATATT
AACGCTTACAATTTCCTGATGCGGTATTTTCTCCTTACGCATCTGTGCGGTATTTCACACCGCATACGCG
GATCTGCGCAGCACCATGGCCTGAAATAACCTCTGAAAGAGGAACTTGGTTAGGTACCTTCTGAGGCGGA
AAGAACCAGCTGTGGAATGTGTGTCAGTTAGGGTGTGGAAAGTCCCCAGGCTCCCCAGCAGGCAGAAGTA
TGCAAAGCATGCATCTCAATTAGTCAGCAACCAGGTGTGGAAAGTCCCCAGGCTCCCCAGCAGGCAGAAG
TATGCAAAGCATGCATCTCAATTAGTCAGCAACCATAGTCCCGCCCCTAACTCCGCCCATCCCGCCCCTA
ACTCCGCCCAGTTCCGCCCATTCTCCGCCCCATGGCTGACTAATTTTTTTTATTTATGCAGAGGCCGAGG
CCGCCTCGGCCTCTGAGCTATTCCAGAAGTAGTGAGGAGGCTTTTTTGGAGGCCTAGGCTTTTGCAAAAA
GCTTGATTCTTCTGACACAACAGTCTCGAACCAAAGGCTGGAGCCACCATGGCTTCCAAGGTGTACGACC
CCGAGCAACGCAAACGCATGATCACTGGGCCTCAGTGGTGGGCTCGCTGCAAGCAAATGAACGTGCTGGA
CTCCTTCATCAACTACTATGATTCCGAGAAGCACGCCGAGAACGCCGTGATTTTTCTGCATGGTAACGCT
GCCTCCAGCTACCTGTGGAGGCACGTCGTGCCTCACATCGAGCCCGTGGCTAGATGCATCATCCCTGATC
TGATCGGAATGGGTAAGTCCGGCAAGAGCGGGAATGGCTCATATCGCCTCCTGGATCACTACAAGTACCT
CACCGCTTGGTTCGAGCTGCTGAACCTTCCAAAGAAAATCATCTTTGTGGGCCACGACTGGGGGGCTTGT
CTGGCCTTTCACTACTCCTACGAGCACCAAGACAAGATCAAGGCCATCGTCCATGCTGAGAGTGTCGTGG
ACGTGATCGAGTCCTGGGACGAGTGGCCTGACATCGAGGAGGATATCGCCCTGATCAAGAGCGAAGAGGG
CGAGAAAATGGTGCTTGAGAATAACTTCTTCGTCGAGACCATGCTCCCAAGCAAGATCATGCGGAAACTG
GAGCCTGAGGAGTTCGCTGCCTACCTGGAGCCATTCAAGGAGAAGGGCGAGGTTAGACGGCCTACCCTCT
CCTGGCCTCGCGAGATCCCTCTCGTTAAGGGAGGCAAGCCCGACGTCGTCCAGATTGTCCGCAACTACAA
CGCCTACCTTCGGGCCAGCGACGATCTGCCTAAGATGTTCATCGAGTCCGACCCTGGGTTCTTTTCCAAC
GCTATTGTCGAGGGAGCTAAGAAGTTCCCTAACACCGAGTTCGTGAAGGTGAAGGGCCTCCACTTCAGCC
AGGAGGACGCTCCAGATGAAATGGGTAAGTACATCAAGAGCTTCGTGGAGCGCGTGCTGAAGAACGAGCA
GACCGGTGGTGGGAGCGGAGGTGGCGGATCAGGTGGCGGAGGCTCCGGAGGGATTGAACAAGATGGATTG
CACGCAGGTTCTCCGGCCGCTTGGGTGGAGAGGCTATTCGGCTATGACTGGGCACAACAGACAATCGGCT
GCTCTGATGCCGCCGTGTTCCGGCTGTCAGCGCAGGGGCGCCCGGTTCTTTTTGTCAAGACCGACCTGTC
CGGTGCCCTGAATGAACTGCAGGACGAGGCAGCGCGGCTATCGTGGCTGGCCACGACGGGCGTTCCTTGC
GCAGCTGTGCTCGACGTTGTCACTGAAGCGGGAAGGGACTGGCTGCTATTGGGCGAAGTGCCGGGGCAGG
ATCTCCTGTCATCTCACCTTGCTCCTGCCGAGAAAGTATCCATCATGGCTGATGCAATGCGGCGGCTGCA
TACGCTTGATCCGGCTACCTGCCCATTCGACCACCAAGCGAAACATCGCATCGAGCGAGCACGTACTCGG
ATGGAAGCCGGTCTTGTCGATCAGGATGATCTGGACGAAGAGCATCAGGGGCTCGCGCCAGCCGAACTGT
TCGCCAGGCTCAAGGCGCGCATGCCCGACGGCGAGGATCTCGTCGTGACCCATGGCGATGCCTGCTTGCC
GAATATCATGGTGGAAAATGGCCGCTTTTCTGGATTCATCGACTGTGGCCGGCTGGGTGTGGCGGACCGC
TATCAGGACATAGCGTTGGCTACCCGTGATATTGCTGAAGAGCTTGGCGGCGAATGGGCTGACCGCTTCC
TCGTGCTTTACGGTATCGCCGCTCCCGATTCGCAGCGCATCGCCTTCTATCGCCTTCTTGACGAGTTCTT
CTGAGCGGGACTCTGGGGTTCGAAATGACCGACCAAGCGACGCCCAACCTGCCATCACGATGGCCGCAAT
AAAATATCTTTATTTTCATTACATCTGTGTGTTGGTTTTTTGTGTGAATCGATAGCGATAAGGATCCTCT
TTGCGCTTGCGTTTTCCCTTGTCCAGATAGCCCAGTAGCTGACATTCATCCGGGGTCAGCACCGTTTCTG
CGGACTGGCTTTCTACGTAATGGTTTCTTAGACGTCAGGTGGCACTTTTCGGGGAAATGTGCGCGGAACC
CCTATTTGTTTATTTTTCTAAATACATTCAAATATGTATCCGCTCATGAGACAATAACCCTGATAAATGC
TTCAATAATATTGAAAAAGGAAGAGTATGAGTATTCAACATTTCCGTGTCGCCCTTATTCCCTTTTTTGC
GGCATTTTGCCTTCCTGTTTTTGCTCACCCAGAAACGCTGGTGAAAGTAAAAGATGCTGAAGATCAGTTG
GGTGCACGAGTGGGTTACATCGAACTGGATCTCAACAGCGGTAAGATCCTTGAGAGTTTTCGCCCCGAAG
AACGTTTTCCAATGATGAGCACTTTCAAAGTTCTGCTATGTGGCGCGGTATTATCCCGTATTGACGCCGG
GCAAGAGCAACTCGGTCGCCGCATACACTATTCTCAGAATGACTTGGTTGAGTACTCACCAGTCACAGAA
AAGCATCTTACGGATGGCATGACAGTAAGAGAATTATGCAGTGCTGCCATAACCATGAGTGATAACACTG
CGGCCAACTTACTTCTGACAACTATCGGAGGACCGAAGGAGCTAACCGCTTTTTTGCACAACATGGGGGA
TCATGTAACTCGCCTTGATCGTTGGGAACCGGAGCTGAATGAAGCCATACCAAACGACGAGCGTGACACC
ACGATGCCTGTAGCAATGGCAACAACGTTGCGCAAACTATTAACTGGCGAACTACTTACTCTAGCTTCCC
GGCAACAATTAATAGACTGGATGGAGGCGGATAAAGTTGCAGGACCACTTCTGCGCTCGGCCCTTCCGGC
TGGCTGGTTTATTGCTGATAAATCTGGAGCCGGTGAGCGTGGGTCTCGCGGTATCATTGCAGCACTGGGG
CCAGATGGTAAGCCCTCCCGTATCGTAGTTATCTACACGACGGGGAGTCAGGCAACTATGGATGAACGAA
ATAGACAGATCGCTGAGATAGGTGCCTCACTGATTAAGCATTGGTAATTCGAAATGACCGACCAAGCGAC
GCCCAACCGGTATCAGCTCACTCAAAGGCGGTAATACGGTTATCCACAGAATCAGGGGATAACGCAGGAA
AGAACATGTGAGCAAAAGGCCAGCAAAAGGCCAGGAACCGTAAAAAGGCCGCGTTGCTGGCGTTTTTCCA
TAGGCTCCGCCCCCCTGACGAGCATCACAAAAATCGACGCTCAAGTCAGAGGTGGCGAAACCCGACAGGA
CTATAAAGATACCAGGCGTTTCCCCCTGGAAGCTCCCTCGTGCGCTCTCCTGTTCCGACCCTGCCGCTTA
CCGGATACCTGTCCGCCTTTCTCCCTTCGGGAAGCGTGGCGCTTTCTCATAGCTCACGCTGTAGGTATCT
CAGTTCGGTGTAGGTCGTTCGCTCCAAGCTGGGCTGTGTGCACGAACCCCCCGTTCAGCCCGACCGCTGC
GCCTTATCCGGTAACTATCGTCTTGAGTCCAACCCGGTAAGACACGACTTATCGCCACTGGCAGCAGCCA
CTGGTAACAGGATTAGCAGAGCGAGGTATGTAGGCGGTGCTACAGAGTTCTTGAAGTGGTGGCCTAACTA
CGGCTACACTAGAAGGACAGTATTTGGTATCTGCGCTCTGCTGAAGCCAGTTACCTTCGGAAAAAGAGTT
GGTAGCTCTTGATCCGGCAAACAAACCACCGCTGGTAGCGGTGGTTTTTTTGTTTGCAAGCAGCAGATTA
CGCGCAGAAAAAAAGGATTTCAAGAAGATCCTTTGATCTTTTCTACGGGGTCTGACGCTCAGTGGAACGA
AAACTCACGTTAAGGGATTTTGGTCATGAGATTATCAAAAAGGATCTTCACCTAGATCCTTTTATAGTCC
GGAAATACAGGAACGCACGCTGGATGGCCCTTCGCTGGGATGGTGAAACCATGAAAAATGGCAGCTTCAG
TGGATTAAGTGGGGGTAATGTGGCCTGTACCCTCTGGTTGCATAGGTATTCATACGGTTAAAATTTATCA
GGCGCGATTGCGGCAGTTTTTCGGGTGGTTTGTTGCCATTTTTACCTGTCTGCTGCCGTGATCGCGCTGA
ACGCGTTTTAGCGGTGCGTACAATTAAGGGATTATGGTAAATCCACTTACTGTCTGCCCTCGTAGCCATC
GAGATAAACCGCAGTACTCCGGCCACGATGCGTCCGGCGTAGAGGATCGAGATCTACCGGGTAGGGGAGG
CGCTTTTCCCAAGGCAGTCTGGAGCATGCGCTTTAGCAGCCCCGCTGGGCACTTGGCGCTACACAAGTGG
CCTCTGGCCTCGCACACATTCCACATCCACCGGTAGGCGCCAACCGGCTCCGTTCTTTGGTGGCCCCTTC
GCGCCACCTTCTACTCCTCCCCTAGTCAGGAAGTTCCCCCCCGCCCCGCAGCTCGCGTCGTGCAGGACGT
GACAAATGGAAGTAGCACGTCTCACTAGTCTCGTGCAGATGGACAGCACCGCTGAGCAATGGAAGCGGGT
AGGCCTTTGGGGCAGCGGCCAATAGCAGCTTTGCTCCTTCGCTTTCTGGGCTCAGAGGCTGGGAAGGGGT
GGGTCCGGGGGCGGGCTCAGGGGCGGGCTCAGGGGCGGGGCGGGCGCCCGAAGGTCCTCCGGAGGCCCGG
CATTCTGCACGCTTCAAAAGCGCACGTCTGCCGCGCTGTTCTCCTCTTCCTCATCTCCGGGCCTTTCGAC
CTGCAGCCCAAGCTTGGCAATCCGGTACTGTTGGTAAAGCCACCATGGAAGATGCCAAAAACATTAAGAA
GGGCCCAGCGCCATTCTACCCACTCGAAGACGGGACCGCCGGCGAGCAGCTGCACAAAGCCATGAAGCGC
TACGCCCTGGTGCCCGGCACCATCGCCTTTACCGACGCACATATCGAGGTGGACATTACCTACGCCGAGT
ACTTCGAGATGAGCGTTCGGCTGGCAGAAGCTATGAAGCGCTATGGGCTGAATACAAACCATCGGATCGT
GGTGTGCAGCGAGAATAGCTTGCAGTTCTTCATGCCCGTGTTGGGTGCCCTGTTCATCGGTGTGGCTGTG
GCCCCAGCTAACGACATCTACAACGAGCGCGAGCTGCTGAACAGCATGGGCATCAGCCAGCCCACCGTCG
TATTCGTGAGCAAGAAAGGGCTGCAAAAGATCCTCAACGTGCAAAAGAAGCTACCGATCATACAAAAGAT
CATCATCATGGATAGCAAGACCGACTACCAGGGCTTCCAAAGCATGTACACCTTCGTGACTTCCCATTTG
CCACCCGGCTTCAACGAGTACGACTTCGTGCCCGAGAGCTTCGACCGGGACAAAACCATCGCCCTGATCA
TGAACAGTAGTGGCAGTACCGGATTGCCCAAGGGCGTAGCCCTACCGCACCGCACCGCTTGTGTCCGATT
CAGTCATGCCCGCGACCCCATCTTCGGCAACCAGATCATCCCCGACACCGCTATCCTCAGCGTGGTGCCA
TTTCACCACGGCTTCGGCATGTTCACCACGCTGGGCTACTTGATCTGCGGCTTTCGGGTCGTGCTCATGT
ACCGCTTCGAGGAGGAGCTATTCTTGCGCAGCTTGCAAGACTATAAGATTCAATCTGCCCTGCTGGTGCC
CACACTATTTAGCTTCTTCGCTAAGAGCACTCTCATCGACAAGTACGACCTAAGCAACTTGCACGAGATC
GCCAGCGGCGGGGCGCCGCTCAGCAAGGAGGTAGGTGAGGCCGTGGCCAAACGCTTCCACCTACCAGGCA
TCCGCCAGGGCTACGGCCTGACAGAAACAACCAGCGCCATTCTGATCACCCCCGAAGGGGACGACAAGCC
TGGCGCAGTAGGCAAGGTGGTGCCCTTCTTCGAGGCTAAGGTGGTGGACTTGGACACCGGTAAGACACTG
GGTGTGAACCAGCGCGGCGAGCTGTGCGTCCGTGGCCCCATGATCATGAGCGGCTACGTTAACAACCCCG
AGGCTACAAACGCTCTCATCGACAAGGACGGCTGGCTGCACAGCGGCGACATCGCCTACTGGGACGAGGA
CGAGCACTTCTTCATCGTGGACCGGCTGAAGAGCCTGATCAAATACAAGGGCTACCAGGTAGCCCCAGCC
GAACTGGAGAGCATCCTGCTGCAACACCCCAACATCTTCGACGCCGGGGTCGCCGGCCTGCCCGACGACG
ATGCCGGCGAGCTGCCCGCCGCAGTCGTCGTGCTGGAACACGGTAAAACCATGACCGAGAAGGAGATCGT
GGACTATGTGGCCAGCCAGGTTACAACCGCCAAGAAGCTGCGCGGTGGTGTTGTGTTCGTGGACGAGGTG
CCTAAAGGACTGACCGGCAAGTTGGACGCCCGCAAGATCCGCGAGATTCTCATTAAGGCCAAGAAGGGCG
GCAAGATCGCCGTGTAATTCTAGTTGTTTAAACGAGCTCGCTAGCACAAAGTGTACCAACATAAGTGTTG
GTAGCACTTAAGACTTATACTCTAGAGTCGACCTGCAGG
Features (pLannotate 1.2.2; 18 found; start..end, strand, type, name):
     17..66      +  CDS            SET1 (fragment): solubility-enhancement tag derived from T7 phage gene 10B
     74..93      +  terminator     T7 terminator (fragment): transcription terminator for bacteriophage T7 RNA polymerase
    115..236     -  polyA_signal   SV40 poly(A) signal: SV40 polyadenylation signal
    259..327     -  CDS            large T antigen (fragment): large T antigen from SV40 (simian virus 40)
    332..364     +  rep_origin     M13 ori (fragment): M13 bacteriophage origin of replication; arrow indicates direction of (+) strand synthesis
    365..416     -  misc_feature   bom (fragment): basis of mobility region from pBR322
    481..838     +  promoter       SV40 promoter: SV40 enhancer and early promoter
    889..1821    +  CDS            hRluc: Renilla luciferase human codon-optimized
   1872..2664    +  CDS            NeoR/KanR (fragment): aminoglycoside phosphotransferase from Tn5; aph(3')-II (or nptII); confers resistance to neomycin, kanamycin, and G418 (Geneticin®)
   2728..2776    +  polyA_signal   poly(A) signal: synthetic polyadenylation signal
   2797..2889    -  CDS            tnpA (fragment): TN5P_ECOLX - Also known as tnp. Experimental evidence at protein level: Swiss-Prot protein existence level 1. Mediates transposition of transposon Tn5 by a 'cut and paste' mechanism. First, the monomeric transposase binds the 19 bp inverted DNA repeats flanking the transposon. Then, dimerization of the DNA- bound transposase creates a synaptic DNA complex. After nicking of the first DNA strand, excision of the transposon proceeds through a series of intermediates. The transposase then mediates the insertion of the transposon at a new site by strand transfer. The activity of the wild- type tran
   2932..3036    +  promoter       AmpR promoter: bla
   3037..3897    +  CDS            AmpR: β-lactamase; bla; confers resistance to ampicillin, carbenicillin, and related antibiotics
   4055..4643    -  rep_origin     ori: high-copy-number ColE1/pMB1/pBR322/pUC origin of replication
   4759..5042    +  misc_feature   cer region: ColE1-derived recombination site that helps to maintain plasmids as monomers
   5099..5598    +  promoter       PGK promoter: mouse phosphoglycerate kinase 1 promoter
   5645..7297    +  CDS            luciferase: firefly luciferase synthetic luc2 version of the luciferase gene
   7370..10      +  misc_feature   MCS (fragment) (across the origin): pUC18/19 multiple cloning site
