[The description below was written by a language model from this plasmid's Addgene catalogue record and pLannotate feature annotations shown in this document.]
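Description:
373_MLH1 in pmiRGlo is a dual-luciferase reporter plasmid for mammalian cells, built on the Promega pmiRGlo backbone and designed to measure microRNA activity against a target 3'UTR. It is propagated in E. coli through a high-copy ColE1/pUC-type origin with ampicillin selection (AmpR under its own bla promoter), and it carries a ColE1 cer site that helps keep the plasmid monomeric.

The primary reporter is the synthetic firefly luciferase gene luc2, driven by the PGK promoter (annotated as the mouse phosphoglycerate kinase 1 promoter). Immediately downstream of the luc2 coding sequence lies the cloning region, where a human MLH1 3'UTR sequence containing miRNA binding sites was inserted between NheI and XbaI sites, both retained. The feature table does not annotate the insert itself. The interval between the end of luc2 and the polylinker remnant is short, which suggests a small binding-site fragment rather than a full-length UTR, though the record does not give its length. An SV40 poly(A) signal is annotated just beyond this region. Because the MLH1 sequence becomes part of the luciferase transcript's 3'UTR, a miRNA that binds it will lower firefly luciferase output.

A second cassette, driven by the SV40 enhancer/early promoter, encodes humanized Renilla luciferase followed by a neomycin phosphotransferase sequence and a synthetic poly(A) signal. It provides an internal normalization control on the same plasmid and potentially G418 selection in mammalian cells. The construct name and associated publication point to testing miR-373 targeting of MLH1. Several small fragment annotations (SET1, M13 ori, bom, tnpA, large T antigen) are likely backbone remnants or incidental matches.
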