Addgene plasmid #78133: 373_MLH1 in pmiRGlo
Purpose: luciferase reporter for miRNA activity
Depositing lab: Heidi Schwarzenbach. Depositing organization: Universitaetsklinikum Hamburg-Eppendorf. Publication: Increased serum levels of circulating exosomal microRNA-373 in receptor-negative breast cancer patients. Eichelser C, Stuckrath I, Muller V, Milde-Langosch K, Wikman H, Pantel K, Schwarzenbach H. Oncotarget. 2014 Oct 30;5(20):9650-63. 10.18632/oncotarget.2520 PubMed 25333260.
Backbone
  Vector backbone: pmiRGlo
  Backbone manufacturer: Promega
  Vector type: Mammalian Expression, Luciferase
Growth in bacteria
  Bacterial resistance: Ampicillin, 100 μg/mL
  Growth temperature: 37°C
  Growth strain: DH5alpha
  Copy number: Unknown
Gene/Insert
  Gene/Insert name: MLH1
  Species: H. sapiens (human)
  Mutation: 3'UTR containing miRNA binding sites
  Entrez Gene: MLH1 (a.k.a. COCA2, FCC2, HNPCC, HNPCC2, LYNCH2, MLH-1, MMRCS1, hMLH1)
  Promoter: PGK
  Tag / fusion protein: luciferase (N terminal on backbone)
  Cloning method: Restriction Enzyme; 5′ cloning site NheI (not destroyed); 3′ cloning site XbaI (not destroyed)
  Sequencing primers: 5′ Fluc-F1 (AGAAGCTGCGCGGTGGTGTTGTG); 3′ T7terminal
Terms and licenses: Academic/Nonprofit Terms; Industry Terms: Not Available to Industry
How to cite: 373_MLH1 in pmiRGlo was a gift from Heidi Schwarzenbach (Addgene plasmid # 78133 ; http://n2t.net/addgene:78133 ; RRID:Addgene_78133)
