>Addgene plasmid #78133 | 373_MLH1 in pmiRGlo | depositor partial sequence | sequence record 146616 | mir373_MLH1_for
CTAGCACAAAGTGTACCAACATAAGTGTTGGTAGCACTTAAGACTTATACT
