>Addgene plasmid #78133 | 373_MLH1 in pmiRGlo | addgene partial sequence | sequence record 146888 | Fluc-F1 5'-AGAAGCTGCGCGGTGGTGTTGTG-3'
GGACTGACCGGCAAGTTGGACGCCCGCAAGATCCGCGAGATTCTCATTAAGGCCAAGAAGGGCGGCAAGA
TCGCCGTGTAATTCTAGTTGTTTAAACGAGCTCGCTAGCACAAAGTGTACCAACATAAGTGTTGGTAGCA
CTTAAGACTTATACTCTAGAGTCGACCTGCAGGCATGCAAGCTGATCCGGCTGCTAACAAAGCCCGAAAG
GAAGCTGAGTTGGCTGCTGCCACCGCTGAGCAATAACTAGCATAACCCCTTGGGGCGGCCGCTTCGAGCA
GACATGATAAGATACATTGATGAGTTTGGACAAACCACAACTAGAATGCAGTGAAAAAAATGCTTTATTT
GTGAAATTTGTGATGCTATTGCTTTATTTGTAACCATTATAAGCTGCAATAAACAAGTTAACAACAACAA
TTGCATTCATTTTATGTTTCAGGTTCAGGGGGAGATGTGGGAGGTTTTTTTAAGCAAGTAAAACCTCTAC
AAATGTGGTAAAATCGAATTTTAACAAAATATTAACGCTTACAATTTCCTGATGCGGTATTTTCTCCTTA
CGCATCTGTGCGGTATTTCACACCGCATACGCGGATCTGCGCAGCACCATGGCCTGAAATAACCTCTGAA
AGAGGAACTTGGTTAGGTACCTTCTGAGGCGGAAAGAACCAGCTGTGGAATGTGTGTCAGTTAGGGTGTG
GAAAGTCCCCAGGCTCCCCAGCAGGCAGAAGTATGCAAAGCATGCATCTCAATTAGTCAGCAACCAGGTG
TGGAAAGTCCCCAGGCTCCCCAGCAGGCAGAAGTATGCAAAGCATGCATCTCAATTAGTCAGC
