>Addgene plasmid #78133 | 373_MLH1 in pmiRGlo | addgene partial sequence | sequence record 146890 | EBV-rev 5'-GTGGTTTGTCCAAACTCATC-3'
GCTCAGCGGTGGCAGCAGCCAACTCAGCTTCCTTTCGGGCTTTGTTAGCAGCCGGATCAGCTTGCATGCC
TGCAGGTCGACTCTAGAGTATAAGTCTTAAGTGCTACCAACACTTATGTTGGTACACTTTGTGCTAGCGA
GCTCGTTTAAACAACTAGAATTACACGGCGATCTTGCCGCCCTTCTTGGCCTTAATGAGAATCTCGCGGA
TCTTGCGGGCGTCCAACTTGCCGGTCAGTCCTTTAGGCACCTCGTCCACGAACACAACACCACCGCGCAG
CTTCTTGGCGGTTGTAACCTGGCTGGCCACATAGTCCACGATCTCCTTCTCGGTCATGGTTTTACCGTGT
TCCAGCACGACGACTGCGGCGGGCAGCTCGCCGGCATCGTCGTCGGGCAGGCCGGCGACCCCGGCGTCGA
AGATGTTGGGGTGTTGCAGCAGGATGCTCTCCAGTTCGGCTGGGGCTACCTGGTAGCCCTTGTATTTGAT
CAGGCTCTTCAGCCGGTCCACGATGAAGAAGTGCTCGTCCTCGTCCCAGTAGGCGATGTCGCCGCTGTGC
AGCCAGCCGTCCTTGTCGATGAGAGCGTTTGTAGCCTCGGGGTTGTTAACGTAGCCGCTCATGATCATGG
GGCCACGGACGCACAGCTCGCCGCGCTGGTTCACACCCAGTGTCTTACCGGTGTCCAAGTCCACCACCTT
AGCCTCGAAGAAGGGCACCACCTTGCCTACTGCGCCAGGCTTGTCGTCCCCTTCGGGGGTGATCAGAATG
GCGCTGGTTGTTTCTGTCAGGCCG
